Addgene plasmid #20281: PKT2/CLP-AKT
Depositing lab: John Ohlfest. Depositing organization: University of Minnesota. Publication: De novo induction of genetically engineered brain tumors in mice using plasmid DNA. Wiesner SM, Decker SA, Larson JD, Ericson K, Forster C, Gallardo JL, Long C, Demorest ZL, Zamora EA, Low WC, SantaCruz K, Largaespada DA, Ohlfest JR. Cancer Res. 2009 Jan 15. 69(2):431-9. 10.1158/0008-5472.CAN-08-1800 PubMed 19147555.
Backbone
  Vector backbone: colE1/kanR
  Backbone manufacturer: Ohlfest Lab
  Backbone size w/o insert (bp): 3624
  Vector type: Transposon
Growth in bacteria
  Bacterial resistance: Kanamycin, 50 μg/mL
  Growth temperature: 37°C
  Growth strain: DH5alpha
  Copy number: High Copy
Gene/Insert
  Gene/Insert name: AKT
  Species: H. sapiens (human)
  Insert size (bp): 1557
  Entrez Gene: AKT1 (a.k.a. AKT, PKB, PKB-ALPHA, PRKBA, RAC, RAC-ALPHA)
  Cloning method: Restriction Enzyme
  Sequencing primers: 5′ n/a; 3′ n/a
Terms and licenses: Academic/Nonprofit Terms; Industry Terms: Not Available to Industry
How to cite: PKT2/CLP-AKT was a gift from John Ohlfest (Addgene plasmid # 20281 ; http://n2t.net/addgene:20281 ; RRID:Addgene_20281)
