[The description below was written by a language model from this plasmid's Addgene catalogue record and pLannotate feature annotations shown in this document.]
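Description:
PKT2/CLP-AKT is a transposon-type plasmid built on a lab-made colE1/kanR backbone. It is propagated in E. coli at high copy from a ColE1/pUC-family origin and selected with kanamycin through an aph(3')-Ia aminoglycoside phosphotransferase gene. The sequenced record is about 5.25 kb, consistent with the stated backbone and a roughly 1.6 kb insert.

The payload is human AKT1, a serine/threonine kinase that promotes proliferation, survival and growth. The annotation places a short HA epitope-tag fragment immediately upstream of the AKT1 coding sequence, suggesting an N-terminally HA-tagged protein. The record does not say whether the kinase carries activating modifications. Upstream of the coding region, the only eukaryotic promoter elements detected are two fragments matching the mouse cytomegalovirus immediate early promoter. The catalogue entry does not define what "CLP" stands for, so the full promoter composition is not stated. An SV40 polyadenylation signal lies downstream of the gene, annotated on the opposite strand, next to a small remnant of SV40 large T antigen sequence. T7 and T3 phage promoters flank the cassette as leftovers of a cloning vector.

The transposon inverted repeats are not annotated. A very short match labelled as a Sleeping Beauty transposase fragment sits just after the cassette, which hints at Sleeping Beauty-derived sequence, but no intact transposase gene is present. A transposase would therefore presumably have to be supplied from a separate source to integrate the cassette into the genome. The associated publication describes de novo induction of genetically engineered brain tumours in mice using plasmid DNA. This fits use of the construct as an oncogene-delivery transposon for stable AKT expression in vivo.
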