Features (pLannotate 1.2.2; 11 found; start..end, strand, type, name):
    297..315     -  promoter       T7 promoter: promoter for bacteriophage T7 RNA polymerase
    396..479     +  promoter       mCMV promoter (fragment): mouse cytomegalovirus (CMV) immediate early promoter
    596..803     +  promoter       mCMV promoter (fragment): mouse cytomegalovirus (CMV) immediate early promoter
   1263..1290    +  CDS            3xHA (fragment): three tandem HA epitope tags
   1296..2735    +  CDS            AKT1 (sequence withheld): AKT1_HUMAN - Also known as PKB, RAC. Experimental evidence at protein level: Swiss-Prot protein existence level 1. AKT1 is one of 3 closely related serine/threonine-protein kinases (AKT1, AKT2 and AKT3) called the AKT kinase, and which regulate many processes including metabolism, proliferation, cell survival, growth and angiogenesis (PubMed:15526160, PubMed:11882383, PubMed:21620960, PubMed:21432781). This is mediated through serine and/or threonine phosphorylation of a range of downstream substrates (PubMed:15526160, PubMed:11882383, PubMed:21620960, PubMed:21432781). Over 100 substrate cand
   2932..3053    -  polyA_signal   SV40 poly(A) signal: SV40 polyadenylation signal
   3076..3147    -  CDS            large T antigen (fragment): large T antigen from SV40 (simian virus 40)
   3155..3173    +  promoter       T3 promoter: promoter for bacteriophage T3 RNA polymerase
   3178..3216    +  CDS            SB100X (fragment): hyperactive variant of the Sleeping Beauty transposase (Mátés et al., 2009)
   3654..4242    -  rep_origin     ori: high-copy-number ColE1/pMB1/pBR322/pUC origin of replication
   4385..5194    -  CDS            KanR: aminoglycoside phosphotransferase; aph(3')-Ia; confers resistance to kanamycin in bacteria or G418 (Geneticin®) in eukaryotes
>Addgene plasmid #20281 | PKT2/CLP-AKT | addgene full sequence | sequence record 412564 | Addgene NGS Result
CTGGATCCAGATCCCTATACAGTTGAAGTCGGAAGTTTACATACACTTAAGTTGGAGTCATTAAAACTCG
TTTTTCAACTACTCCACAAATTTCTTGTTAACAAACAATAGTTTTGGCAAGTCAGTTAGGACATCTACTT
TGTGCATGACACAAGTCATTTTTCCAACAATTGTTTACAGACAGATTATTTCACTTATAATTCACTGTAT
CACAATTCCAGTGGGTCAGAAGTTTACATACACTAAGTTGACTGTGCCTTTAAACAGCTTGGAAAATTCC
AGAAAATGATGGTCTCCCTATAGTGAGTCGTATTAGATCCCGGGATTACTAGTTTAAACCTAGGATGCAT
ACCGGTCAAGCTAGCGATAATTCCTGCAGGAGTCAATGGGAAAAACCCATTGGAGCCAAGTACACTGACT
CAATAGGGACTTTCCATTGGGTTTTGCCCAGTACATAAGGTCAATAGGGGGTGAGTCAACAGGAAAGTCC
CATTGGAGCCAAGTACATTGAGTCAATAGGGACTTTCCAATGGGTTTTGCCCAGTACATAAGGTCAATGG
GAGGTAAGCCAATGGGTTTTTCCCATTACTGACATGTATACTGAGTCATTAGGGACTTTCCAATGGGTTT
TGCCCAGTACATAAGGTCAATAGGGGTGAATCAACAGGAAAGTCCCATTGGAGCCAAGTACACTGAGTCA
ATAGGGACTTTCCATTGGGTTTTGCCCAGTACAAAAGGTCAATAGGGGGTGAGTCAATGGGTTTTTCCCA
TTATTGGCACATACATAAGGTCAATAGGGGTGACTAGTGGAGAAGAGCATGCTTGAGGGCTGAGTGCCCC
TCAGTGGGCAGAGAGCACATGGCCCACAGTCCCTGAGAAGTTGGGGGGAGGGGTGGGCAATTGAACTGGT
GCCTAGAGAAGGTGGGGCTTGGGTAAACTGGGAAAGTGATGTGGTGTACTGGCTCCACCTTTTTCCCCAG
GGTGGGGGAGAACCATATATAAGTGCAGTAGTCTCTGTGAACATTCAAGCTTCTGCCTTCTCCCTCCTGT
GAGTTTGGTAAGTCACTGACTGTCTATGCCTGGGAAAGGGTGGGCAGGAGATGGGGCAGTGCAGGAAAAG
TGGCACTATGAACCCTGCAGCCCTAGGAATGCATCTAGACAATTGTACTAACCTTCTTCTCTTTCCTCTC
CTGACAGGTTGGTGTACAGTAGCTTCCACCATGGGCTGCGTTTGCTCGTCGAATCCCGAGGACGACGCTG
CTTACCCATACGATGTTCCAGATTACGCTTCGCAT
[1440 nt withheld, positions 1296-2735]
TGAGGCGGCGGTGGACTGCGCTGGACGATAGCTTGGAGGGATGGAGAGGCGGCCTCGTGCCATGATCTGT
ATTTAATGGTTTTTATTTCTCGGGTGCATTTGAGAGAAGCCACGCTGTCGAATTCCTCGAGACCGTACGT
GCGCGCGAATGCATCCAGATCTAGGTACCAGGGCCCAGCTAGCTGGCCAGACATGATAAGATACATTGAT
GAGTTTGGACAAACCACAACTAGAATGCAGTGAAAAAAATGCTTTATTTGTGAAATTTGTGATGCTATTG
CTTTATTTGTAACCATTATAAGCTGCAATAAACAAGTTAACAACAACAATTGCATTCATTTTATGTTTCA
GGTTCAGGGGGAGGTGTGGGAGGTTTTTTAAAGCAAGTAAAACCTCTACAAATGTGGTATGGAATTATCA
ATTAACCCTCACTAAAGGGAGACCAAGTTAAACAATTTAAAGGCAATGCTACCAAATACTAATTGAGTGT
ATGTAAACTTCTGACCCACTGGGAATGTGATGAAAGAAATAAAAGCTGAAATGAATCATTCTCTCTACTA
TTATTCTGATATTTCACATTCTTAAAATAAAGTGGTGATCCTAACTGACCTAAGACAGGGAATTTTTACT
AGGATTAAATGTCAGGAATTGTGAAAAAGTGAGTTTAAATGTATTTGGCTAAGGTGTATGTAAACTTCCG
ACTTCAACTGTATAGGGATCTGGTACCATTTAAATCTGTTCCGCTTCCTCGCTCACTGACTCGCTGCGCT
CGGTCGTTCGGCTGCGGCGAGCGGTATCAGCTCACTCAAAGGCGGTAATACGGTTATCCACAGAATCAGG
GGATAACGCAGGAAAGAACATGTGAGCAAAAGGCCAGCAAAAGGCCAGGAACCGTAAAAAGGCCGCGTTG
CTGGCGTTTTTCCATAGGCTCCGCCCCCCTGACGAGCATCACAAAAATCGACGCTCAAGTCAGAGGTGGC
GAAACCCGACAGGACTATAAAGATACCAGGCGTTTCCCCCTGGAAGCTCCCTCGTGCGCTCTCCTGTTCC
GACCCTGCCGCTTACCGGATACCTGTCCGCCTTTCTCCCTTCGGGAAGCGTGGCGCTTTCTCATAGCTCA
CGCTGTAGGTATCTCAGTTCGGTGTAGGTCGTTCGCTCCAAGCTGGGCTGTGTGCACGAACCCCCCGTTC
AGCCCGACCGCTGCGCCTTATCCGGTAACTATCGTCTTGAGTCCAACCCGGTAAGACACGACTTATCGCC
ACTGGCAGCAGCCACTGGTAACAGGATTAGCAGAGCGAGGTATGTAGGCGGTGCTACAGAGTTCTTGAAG
TGGTGGCCTAACTACGGCTACACTAGAAGAACAGTATTTGGTATCTGCGCTCTGCTGAAGCCAGTTACCT
TCGGAAAAAGAGTTGGTAGCTCTTGATCCGGCAAACAAACCACCGCTGGTAGCGGTGGTTTTTTTGTTTG
CAAGCAGCAGATTACGCGCAGAAAAAAAGGATCTCAAGAAGATCCTTTGATCTTTTCTACGGGGTCTGAC
GCTCAGTGGAACGAAAACTCACGTTAAGGGATTTTGGTCATGAGATTATCAAAAAGGATCTTCACCTAGA
TCCTTTTTGCCAGTGTTACAACCAATTAACCAATTCTGATTAGAAAAACTCATCGAGCATCAAATGAAAC
TGCAATTTATTCATATCAGGATTATCAATACCATATTTTTGAAAAAGCCGTTTCTGTAATGAAGGAGAAA
ACTCACCGAGGCAGTTCCATAGGATGGCAAGATCCTGGTATCGGTCTGCGATTCCGACTCGTCCAACATC
AATACAACCTATTAATTTCCCCTCGTCAAAAATAAGGTTATCAAGTGAGAAATCACCATGAGTGACGACT
GAATCCGGTGAGAATGGCAAAAGTTTATGCATTTCTTTCCAGACTTGTTCAACAGGCCAGCCATTACGCT
CGTCATCAAAATCACTCGCATCAACCAAACCGTTATTCATTCGTGATTGCGCCTGAGCGAGACGAAATAC
GCGATCGCTGTTAAAAGGACAATTACAAACAGGAATCGAATGCAACCGGCGCAGGAACACTGCCAGCGCA
TCAACAATATTTTCACCTGAATCAGGATATTCTTCTAATACCTGGAATGCTGTTTTTCCGGGGATCGCAG
TGGTGAGTAACCATGCATCATCAGGAGTACGGATAAAATGCTTGATGGTCGGAAGAGGCATAAATTCCGT
CAGCCAGTTTAGTCTGACCATCTCATCTGTAACATCATTGGCAACGCTACCTTTGCCATGTTTCAGAAAC
AACTCTGGCGCATCGGGCTTCCCATACAAGCGATAGATTGTCGCACCTGATTGCCCGACATTATCGCGAG
CCCATTTATACCCATATAAATCAGCATCCATGTTGGAATTTAATCGCGGCCTCGACGTTTCCCGTTGAAT
ATGGCTCATAACACCCCTTGTATTACTGTTTATGTAAGCAGACAGTTTTATTGTTCATGATGCAG
