>Addgene plasmid #20281 | PKT2/CLP-AKT | addgene partial sequence | sequence record 26136 | 20281 with EBV-rev
CTAGCTGGGCCCTGGTACCTAGATCTGGATGCATTCGCGCGCACGTACGGTCTCGAGGAATTCGACAGCG
TGGCTTCTCTCAAATGCACCCGAGAAATAAAAACCATTAAATACAGATCATGGCACGAGGCCGCCTCTCC
ATCCCTCCAAGCTATCGTCCAGCGCAGTCCACCGCCGCCTCA
[486 nt withheld, positions 183-668]
NGGGGCCAGGTACTCAGGTGTGCCGC
